>Addgene plasmid #186816 | pClgn-Tesmin-BioID2-3xFLAG | addgene full sequence | sequence record 368320 | Addgene NGS Result
GAGCTCATCGATGAGCTCCAGAGAGGGACTGACGTTGGAAGGACCGCATCCCCCCAGGCGCGCGGCCGCT
GGGTCCCGAGCGGCGGTTGAGCGGGCCGCTTGCGCACTGGGGCTGCCACTGCATCCTGCATCCTCCGGCG
CGGCCGCTCGCGCACGCGCAGTTAGCAGTCGCTGCTGGGCGGCTGCCGGCGGGATCGCTCTGGGGAGACG
CCGGGCACCAAGTAGCGGCCAGTCGGACACCTGAGCTGCCGCTGCTGGACACAAGCCCGCAGGACAGGTG
TGTAGACCGCGGGCCGCCTTCCTGCGGCTTGTTCTCTGGGGACCGGGTGAGAAATCGGATCTCTAGAGGA
TCCGCCGCCATGGAGGACGCGCTGCTCGGCGCCATGACTGGCCCCGAAGACGAGCTGGGCGCCGAGCTGT
TCGGGTCAGAGCGTGTGTTCGCGGACGGGCTGGCGCTGAGCCCCGCAGGCGGTGCGGCCGATCGGGATGA
GTTGCCGGTTCTGGCCGACGCCTACCTGGGCGCCACCGAGCCAGGGGAGCCGCTGCTGCGTGCGCTCAGC
CCCCCGCCGGGCGCTGAGGTACCGGCCGCCCTGCTCGGCGACTTCCCGGGGCTGCCCGAGCTCCGCAGCC
CAGACGACGCCGCTCCGCCTCCCGCCTACAGCGTGCACGTGTTATCGTCGTTACTTCCCGGTGCTCGCGG
GCCCGCGCTGTTGCCGCTAAGCGCAGGAGTGCGCGTGATCCCAGTTGAAATCAAAGAAGCAGGTGGTAGT
GTGCCAGGCGGCAGCCCTGAAGACGCAGCTTTCCAGGCCCCTCTGGCTCAGGAATCCTGTTGCAAGTTCC
CATCATCCCAGGAGGCAGAGGAGGCCTCCAGCTGCCCTCGGAAGAAAGACTCCAGCCCCATGGTGATTTG
TCAGCTGAAAGGAGGCGCCCAGATGCTCTGCATAGACAACTGTGGCGCGAGGGAGCTCAAAGCGCTCCAT
CTGCTTCCTCAGTACGATGACCAGAGCAGTTTCCCTCAGTCAGAGCTCCCTAAGCCAATGACAACTTTAG
TGGGAAGACTTCTGCCAGTACCAGCGAAGTTAAATCTCATCACACAGGTTGATAATGGAGCTCTCCCATC
AGCTGTCAATGGGGCTGCCTTTCCCTCTGGACCTGCTCTGCAAGGGCCACCCAAAATAACTCTGTCTGGG
TACTGTGACTGCTTCTCCAGCGGGGACTTCTGCAACAGCTGCAGCTGCAACAACCTGCGCCATGAGCTCG
AGCGCTTCAAAGCCATAAAGGCGTGTCTTGATAGAAATCCTGAAGCTTTCCAACCAAAAATGGGGAAAGG
CCGTCTGGGAGCTGCTAAACTTCGACACAGCAAAGGGTGCAACTGTAAGCGCTCAGGCTGCCTGAAGAAC
TACTGTGAGTGCTATGAGGCCAAAATCATGTGTTCTTCCATTTGCAAATGCATTGCTTGCAAAAACTATG
AAGAAAGTCCAGAACGAAAAATGCTGATGAGCACACCCCACTACATGGAGCCTGGGGACTTTGAGAGCAG
CCATTATTTGTCCCCAGCCAAGTTCTCAGGACCTCCAAAACTGAGAAAAAATAGGCAGGCCTTCTCCTGT
ATCTCCTGGGAAGTAGTGGAGGCCACATGTGCCTGCCTGCTGGCCCAGGGTGAGGAAGCAGAGCAGGAGC
ACTGTTCCCCAAGCTTGGCTGAGCAGATGATCCTGGAGGAGTTTGGAAGGTGCCTGTCGCAGATTCTCCA
CATCGAGTTCAAGTCCAAGGGGCTGAAAATTGAGGTCGACGCGGCCGCGTTCAAGAACCTGATCTGGCTG
AAGGAGGTGGACAGCACCCAGGAGAGACTGAAGGAGTGGAACGTGAGCTACGGCACCGCCCTGGTGGCCG
ACAGACAGACCAAGGGCAGAGGCGGCCTGGGCAGAAAGTGGCTGAGCCAGGAGGGCGGCCTGTACTTCAG
CTTCCTGCTGAACCCCAAGGAGTTCGAGAACCTGCTGCAGCTGCCCCTGGTGCTGGGCCTGAGCGTGAGC
GAGGCCCTGGAGGAGATCACCGAGATCCCCTTCAGCCTGAAGTGGCCCAACGACGTGTACTTCCAGGAGA
AGAAGGTGAGCGGCGTGCTGTGCGAGCTGAGCAAGGACAAGCTGATCGTGGGCATCGGCATCAACGTGAA
CCAGAGAGAGATCCCCGAGGAGATCAAGGACAGAGCCACCACCCTGTACGAGATCACCGGCAAGGACTGG
GACAGAAAGGAGGTGCTGCTGAAGGTGCTGAAGAGAATCAGCGAGAACCTGAAGAAGTTCAAGGAGAAGA
GCTTCAAGGAGTTCAAGGGCAAGATCGAGAGCAAGATGCTGTACCTGGGCGAGGAGGTGAAGCTGCTGGG
CGAGGGCAAGATCACCGGCAAGCTGGTGGGCCTGAGCGAGAAGGGCGGCGCCCTGATCCTGACCGAGGAG
GGCATCAAGGAGATCCTGAGCGGCGAGTTCAGCCTGAGAAGAAGCGCTAGCGGGGGCGGGGACTACAAAG
ACCATGACGGTGATTATAAAGATCATGACATTGATTACAAGGATGACGATGACAAGTAGCTCGAGACTCC
TCAGGTGCAGGCTGCCTATCAGAAGGTGGTGGCTGGTGTGGCCAATGCCCTGGCTCACAAATACCACTGA
GATCTTTTTCCCTCTGCCAAAAATTATGGGGACATCATGAAGCCCCTTGAGCATCTGACTTCTGGCTAAT
AAAGGAAATTTATTTTCATTGCAATAGTGTGTTGGAATTTTTTGTGTCTCTCACTCGGAAGGACATATGG
GAGGGCAAATCATTTAAAACATCAGAATGAGTATTTGGTTTAGAGTTTGGCAACATATGCCCATATGCTG
GCTGCCATGAACAAAGGTTGGCTATAAAGAGGTCATCAGTATATGAAACAGCCCCCTGCTGTCCATTCCT
TATTCCATAGAAAAGCCTTGACTTGAGGTTAGATTTTTTTTATATTTTGTTTTGTGTTATTTTTTTCTTT
AACATCCCTAAAATTTTCCTTACATGTTTTACTAGCCAGATTTTTCCTCCTCTCCTGACTACTCCCAGTC
ATAGCTGTCCCTCTTCTCTTATGAAGATCCCTCGACTTAATTAAGGTACCCAATTCGCCCTATAGTGAGT
CGTATTACGCGCGCTCACTGGCCGTCGTTTTACAACGTCGTGACTGGGAAAACCCTGGCGTTACCCAACT
TAATCGCCTTGCAGCACATCCCCCTTTCGCCAGCTGGCGTAATAGCGAAGAGGCCCGCACCGATCGCCCT
TCCCAACAGTTGCGCAGCCTGAATGGCGAATGGG
[124 nt withheld, positions 3325-3448]
C
[91 nt withheld, positions 3450-3540]
A
[49 nt withheld, positions 3542-3590]
CCTTTGACGTTGGAGTCCACGTTCTTT
[37 nt withheld, positions 3618-3654]
ACCCTATCTCGGTCTATTCTTTTGATTTATAAGGGATTTTGCCGATTTCGGCCTATTGGTTAAAAAATGA
GCTGATTTAACAAAAATTTAACGCGAATTTTAACAAAATATTAACGCTTACAATTTAGGTGGCACTTTTC
GGGGAAATGTGCGCGGAACCCCTATTTGTTTATTTTTCTAAATACATTCAAATATGTATCCGCTCATGAG
ACAATAACCCTGATAAATGCTTCAATAATATTGAAAAAGGAAGAGTATGAGTATTCAACATTTCCGTGTC
GCCCTTATTCCCTTTTTTGCGGCATTTTGCCTTCCTGTTTTTGCTCACCCAGAAACGCTGGTGAAAGTAA
AAGATGCTGAAGATCAGTTGGGTGCACGAGTGGGTTACATCGAACTGGATCTCAACAGCGGTAAGATCCT
TGAGAGTTTTCGCCCCGAAGAACGTTTTCCAATGATGAGCACTTTTAAAGTTCTGCTATGTGGCGCGGTA
TTATCCCGTATTGACGCCGGGCAAGAGCAACTCGGTCGCCGCATACACTATTCTCAGAATGACTTGGTTG
AGTACTCACCAGTCACAGAAAAGCATCTTACGGATGGCATGACAGTAAGAGAATTATGCAGTGCTGCCAT
AACCATGAGTGATAACACTGCGGCCAACTTACTTCTGACAACGATCGGAGGACCGAAGGAGCTAACCGCT
TTTTTGCACAACATGGGGGATCATGTAACTCGCCTTGATCGTTGGGAACCGGAGCTGAATGAAGCCATAC
CAAACGACGAGCGTGACACCACGATGCCTGTAGCAATGGCAACAACGTTGCGCAAACTATTAACTGGCGA
ACTACTTACTCTAGCTTCCCGGCAACAATTAATAGACTGGATGGAGGCGGATAAAGTTGCAGGACCACTT
CTGCGCTCGGCCCTTCCGGCTGGCTGGTTTATTGCTGATAAATCTGGAGCCGGTGAGCGTGGGTCTCGCG
GTATCATTGCAGCACTGGGGCCAGATGGTAAGCCCTCCCGTATCGTAGTTATCTACACGACGGGGAGTCA
GGCAACTATGGATGAACGAAATAGACAGATCGCTGAGATAGGTGCCTCACTGATTAAGCATTGGTAACTG
TCAGACCAAGTTTACTCATATATACTTTAGATTGATTTAAAACTTCATTTTTAATTTAAAAGGATCTAGG
TGAAGATCCTTTTTGATAATCTCATGACCAAAATCCCTTAACGTGAGTTTTCGTTCCACTGAGCGTCAGA
CCCCGTAGAAAAGATCAAAGGATCTTCTTGAGATCCTTTTTTTCTGCGCGTAATCTGCTGCTTGCAAACA
AAAAAACCACCGCTACCAGCGGTGGTTTGTTTGCCGGATCAAGAGCTACCAACTCTTTTTCCGAAGGTAA
CTGGCTTCAGCAGAGCGCAGATACCAAATACTGTTCTTCTAGTGTAGCCGTAGTTAGGCCACCACTTCAA
GAACTCTGTAGCACCGCCTACATACCTCGCTCTGCTAATCCTGTTACCAGTGGCTGCTGCCAGTGGCGAT
AAGTCGTGTCTTACCGGGTTGGACTCAAGACGATAGTTACCGGATAAGGCGCAGCGGTCGGGCTGAACGG
GGGGTTCGTGCACACAGCCCAGCTTGGAGCGAACGACCTACACCGAACTGAGATACCTACAGCGTGAGCT
ATGAGAAAGCGCCACGCTTCCCGAAGGGAGAAAGGCGGACAGGTATCCGGTAAGCGGCAGGGTCGGAACA
GGAGAGCGCACGAGGGAGCTTCCAGGGGGAAACGCCTGGTATCTTTATAGTCCTGTCGGGTTTCGCCACC
TCTGACTTGAGCGTCGATTTTTGTGATGCTCGTCAGGGGGGCGGAGCCTATGGAAAAACGCCAGCAACGC
GGCCTTTTTACGGTTCCTGGCCTTTTGCTGGCCTTTTGCTCACATGTTCTTTCCTGCGTTATCCCCTGAT
TCTGTGGATAACCGTATTACCGCCTTTGAGTGAGCTGATACCGCTCGCCGCAGCCGAACGACCGAGCGCA
GCGAGTCAGTGAGCGAGGAAGCGGAAGAGCGCCCAATACGCAAACCGCCTCTCCCCGCGCGTTGGCCGAT
TCATTAATGCAGCTGGCACGACAGGTTTCCCGACTGGAAAGCGGGCAGTGAGCGCAACGCAATTAATGTG
AGTTAGCTCACTCATTAGGCACCCCAGGCTTTACACTTTATGCTTCCGGCTCGTATGTTGTGTGGAATTG
TGAGCGGATAACAATTTCACACAGGAAACAGCTATGACCATGATTACGCCAAGCGCGCAATTAACCCTCA
CTAAAGGGAACAAAAGCTG
Features (pLannotate 1.2.2; 16 found; start..end, strand, type, name):
    360..1784    +  CDS            Tesmin: MTL5_MOUSE - Also known as Mtl5. Experimental evidence at protein level: Swiss-Prot protein existence level 1. May have a role in spermatogenesis. From Mus musculus (Mouse).
   1799..2495    +  CDS            BioID2 (fragment): promiscuous R40G mutant of a biotin protein ligase from Aquifex aeolicus (Kim et al., 2016)
   2511..2576    +  CDS            3xFLAG: three tandem FLAG® epitope tags, followed by an enterokinase cleavage site
   2586..2657    +  CDS            HBB (fragment): HBB_PONPY - Experimental evidence at transcript level: Swiss-Prot protein existence level 2. Involved in oxygen transport from the lung to the various peripheral tissues. From Pongo pygmaeus (Bornean orangutan).
   2728..2783    +  polyA_signal   β-globin poly(A) signal: rabbit β-globin polyadenylation signal (Gil and Proudfoot, 1987)
   3139..3157    -  promoter       T7 promoter: promoter for bacteriophage T7 RNA polymerase
   3165..3320    +  CDS            lacZα (fragment): LacZα fragment of β-galactosidase; lacZ fragment
   3325..3753    +  rep_origin     f1 ori (sequence partly withheld): f1 bacteriophage origin of replication; arrow indicates direction of (+) strand synthesis
   3806..3910    +  promoter       AmpR promoter: bla
   3911..4771    +  CDS            AmpR: β-lactamase; bla; confers resistance to ampicillin, carbenicillin, and related antibiotics
   4942..5530    +  rep_origin     ori: high-copy-number ColE1/pMB1/pBR322/pUC origin of replication
   5713..5805    +  CDS            lacI (fragment): lac repressor; lacI; The lac repressor binds to the lac operator to inhibit transcription in E. coli. This inhibition can be relieved by adding lactose or isopropyl-β-D-thiogalactopyranoside (IPTG).
   5818..5839    +  protein_bind   CAP binding site: CAP binding activates transcription in the presence of cAMP. E. coli catabolite activator protein
   5854..5884    +  promoter       lac promoter: promoter for the E. coli lac operon
   5892..5908    +  protein_bind   lac operator: The lac repressor binds to the lac operator to inhibit transcription in E. coli. This inhibition can be relieved by adding lactose or isopropyl-β-D-thiogalactopyranoside (IPTG). lac repressor encoded by lacI
   5953..5971    +  promoter       T3 promoter: promoter for bacteriophage T3 RNA polymerase
