[The description below was written by a language model from this plasmid's Addgene catalogue record and pLannotate feature annotations shown in this document.]
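Description:
pClgn-Tesmin-BioID2-3xFLAG is a mammalian expression plasmid of about 6 kb, derived from pCAG-Tesmin-BioID2-3xFLAG by replacing the CAG promoter with the mouse Clgn (calmegin) promoter. It is propagated in E. coli on a high-copy ColE1/pUC-type origin with ampicillin selection through the β-lactamase gene. The backbone also retains standard phagemid cloning-vector elements: an f1 origin, lacZα and lacI fragments, the lac promoter/operator with its CAP site, and flanking T3 and T7 promoters.

The payload is a single open reading frame encoding mouse TESMIN (also called Mtl5), a protein implicated in spermatogenesis. It is fused at its C terminus to BioID2, the promiscuous R40G biotin ligase from Aquifex aeolicus, followed by a 3xFLAG epitope. The transcript ends in a rabbit β-globin polyadenylation signal; the short upstream "HBB" hit is most likely residual globin sequence from that 3′ cassette. The Clgn promoter is not annotated in the feature table. It presumably lies in the roughly 350 bp unannotated stretch between the T3 promoter and the Tesmin start, which would fit the catalogue's "insert size" of 323 bp and the ClaI/BamHI cloning sites. That figure appears to describe the swapped promoter fragment, since the Tesmin coding region itself spans about 1.4 kb.

BioID2 biotinylates proteins near the bait, so they can be captured with streptavidin and identified, while the FLAG tag allows detection or pulldown of the fusion itself. According to the associated publication title, the construct was used for proximity-dependent biotin labeling in testicular germ cells to identify TESMIN-associated proteins.
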