Addgene plasmid #186816: pClgn-Tesmin-BioID2-3xFLAG
Purpose: Mouse Clgn promoter-driven expression of TESMIN-BioID2-3xFLAG
Depositing lab: Masahito Ikawa. Depositing organization: The University of Osaka. Publication: Proximity-dependent biotin labeling in testicular germ cells identified TESMIN-associated proteins. Oura S, Ninomiya A, Sugihara F, Matzuk MM, Ikawa M. Sci Rep. 2022 Dec 23;12(1):22198. doi: 10.1038/s41598-022-26501-7. PubMed 36564444.
Backbone
  Vector backbone: pCAG-Tesmin-BioID2-3xFLAG
  Backbone manufacturer: Masahito Ikawa
  Backbone size w/o insert (bp): 7362
  Total vector size (bp): 5981
  Modifications to backbone: CAG promoter was replaced with mouse Clgn promoter
  Vector type: Mammalian Expression
Growth in bacteria
  Bacterial resistance: Ampicillin, 100 μg/mL
  Growth temperature: 37°C
  Growth strain: DH5alpha
  Copy number: High Copy
Gene/Insert
  Gene/Insert name: Tesmin
  Species: M. musculus (mouse)
  Insert size (bp): 323
  Entrez Gene: Tesmin (a.k.a. Mtl5)
  Promoter: mouse Clgn promoter
  Tag / fusion protein: BioID2-3xFLAG (C terminal on backbone)
  Cloning method: Restriction Enzyme; 5′ cloning site ClaI (not destroyed); 3′ cloning site BamHI (not destroyed)
  Sequencing primers: 5′ caggaaacagctatgac
Terms and licenses: Academic/Nonprofit Terms; Industry Terms: Not Available to Industry
How to cite: pClgn-Tesmin-BioID2-3xFLAG was a gift from Masahito Ikawa (Addgene plasmid # 186816 ; http://n2t.net/addgene:186816 ; RRID:Addgene_186816)
